>Addgene plasmid #118940 | pSOMA-T679A-NES | addgene full sequence | sequence record 232102 | Addgene NGS Result
GTTGCCATGTTTTACGGCAGTGAGAGCAGAGATAGCGCTGATGTCCGGCGGTGCTTTTGCCGTTACGCAC
CACCCCGTCAGTAGCTGAACAGGAGGGACAGCTGATAGAAACAGAAGCCACTGGAGCACCTCAAAAACAC
CATCATACACTAAATCAGTAAGTTGGCAGCATCACCCATAATTGTGGTTTCAAAATCGGCTCCGTCGATA
CTATGTTATACGCCAACTTTGAAAACAACTTTGAAAAAGCTGTTTTCTGGTATTTAAGGTTTTAGAATGC
AAGGAACAGTGAATTGGAGTTCGTCTTGTTATAATTAGCTTCTTGGGGTATCTTTAAATACTGTAGAAAA
GAGGAAGGAAATAATAAATGGCTAAAATGAGAATATCACCGGAATTGAAAAAACTGATCGAAAAATACCG
CTGCGTAAAAGATACGGAAGGAATGTCTCCTGCTAAGGTATATAAGCTGGTGGGAGAAAATGAAAACCTA
TATTTAAAAATGACGGACAGCCGGTATAAAGGGACCACCTATGATGTGGAACGGGAAAAGGACATGATGC
TATGGCTGGAAGGAAAGCTGCCTGTTCCAAAGGTCCTGCACTTTGAACGGCATGATGGCTGGAGCAATCT
GCTCATGAGTGAGGCCGATGGCGTCCTTTGCTCGGAAGAGTATGAAGATGAACAAAGCCCTGAAAAGATT
ATCGAGCTGTATGCGGAGTGCATCAGGCTCTTTCACTCCATCGACATATCGGATTGTCCCTATACGAATA
GCTTAGACAGCCGCTTAGCCGAATTGGATTACTTACTGAATAACGATCTGGCCGATGTGGATTGCGAAAA
CTGGGAAGAAGACACTCCATTTAAAGATCCGCGCGAGCTGTATGATTTTTTAAAGACGGAAAAGCCCGAA
GAGGAACTTGTCTTTTCCCACGGCGACCTGGGAGACAGCAACATCTTTGTGAAAGATGGCAAAGTAAGTG
GCTTTATTGATCTTGGGAGAAGCGGCAGGGCGGACAAGTGGTATGACATTGCCTTCTGCGTCCGGTCGAT
CAGGGAGGATATCGGGGAAGAACAGTATGTCGAGCTATTTTTTGACTTACTGGGGATCAAGCCTGATTGG
GAGAAAATAAAATATTATATTTTACTGGATGAATTGTTTTAGTCACATACAAATGGACGAACGGATAAAC
CTTTTCACGCCCTTTTAAATATCCGATTATTCTAATAAACGCTCTTTTCTCTTAGGTTTACCCGCCAATA
TATCCTGTCAAACACTGATAGTTTAAACTGAAGGCGGGAAACGACAATCTGATCCTGGCGAAAGGGGGAT
GTGCTGCAAGGCGATTAAGTTGGGTAACGCCAGGGTTTTCCCAGTCACGACGTTGTAAAACGACGGCCAG
TGCCAAGCTTGCATGCCTGCAGGTCCCCAGATTAGCCTTTTCAATTTCAGAAAGAATGCTAACCCACAGA
TGGTTAGAGAGGCTTACGCAGCAGGTCTCATCAAGACGATCTACCCGAGCAATAATCTCCAGGAAATCAA
ATACCTTCCCAAGAAGGTTAAAGATGCAGTCAAAAGATTCAGGACTAACTGCATCAAGAACACAGAGAAA
GATATATTTCTCAAGATCAGAAGTACTATTCCAGTATGGACGATTCAAGGCTTGCTTCACAAACCAAGGC
AAGTAATAGAGATTGGAGTCTCTAAAAAGGTAGTTCCCACTGAATCAAAGGCCATGGAGTCAAAGATTCA
AATAGAGGACCTAACAGAACTCGCCGTAAAGACTGGCGAACAGTTCATACAGAGTCTCTTACGACTCAAT
GACAAGAAGAAAATCTTCGTCAACATGGTGGAGCACGACACACTTGTCTACTCCAAAAATATCAAAGATA
CAGTCTCAGAAGACCAAAGGGCAATTGAGACTTTTCAACAAAGGGTAATATCCGGAAACCTCCTCGGATT
CCATTGCCCAGCTATCTGTCACTTTATTGTGAAGATAGTGGAAAAGGAAGGTGGCTCCTACAAATGCCAT
CATTGCGATAAAGGAAAGGCCATCGTTGAAGATGCCTCTGCCGACAGTGGTCCCAAAGATGGACCCCCAC
CCACGAGGAGCATCGTGGAAAAAGAAGACGTTCCAACCACGTCTTCAAAGCAAGTGGATTGATGTGATAT
CTCCACTGACGTAAGGGATGACGCACAATCCCACTATCCTTCGCAAGACCCTTCCTCTATATAAGGAAGT
TCATTTCATTTGGAGAGAACACGGGGGACTCTAGTTACATCACAATCACACAAAACTAACAAAAGATCAA
AAGCAAGTTCTTCACTGTTGATACATATGGAATTCGGCATGGTGAGCAAGGGCGAGGAGCTGTTCACCGG
GGTGGTGCCCATCCTGGTCGAGCTGGACGGCGACGTAAACGGCCACAAGTTCAGCGTGTCCGGCGAGGGC
GAGGGCGATGCCACCTACGGCAAGCTGACCCTGAAGCTTCTATGCACCACCGGCAAGCTGCCCGTGCCCT
GGCCCACCCTCGTGACCACCCTGGGCTACGGCCTGCAGTGCTTCGCCCGCTACCCCGACCACATGAAGCA
GCACGACTTCTTCAAGTCCGCCATGCCCGAAGGCTACGTCCAGGAGCGCACCATCTTCTTCAAGGACGAC
GGCAACTACAAGACCCGCGCCGAGGTGAAGTTCGAGGGCGACACCCTGGTGAACCGCATCGAGCTGAAGG
GCATCGACTTCAAGGAGGACGGCAACATCCTGGGGCACAAGCTGGAGTACAACTACAACAGCCACAACGT
CTATATCACCGCCGACAAGCAGAAGAACGGCATCAAGGCCAACTTCAAGATCCGCCACAACATCGAGGAC
GGCGGCGTGCAGCTCGCCGACCACTACCAGCAGAACACCCCCATCGGCGACGGCCCCGTGCTGCTGCCCG
ACAACCACTACCTGAGCTACCAGTCCGCCCTGTTCAAAGACCCCAACGAGAAGCGCGATCACATGGTCCT
GCTGGAGTTCCTGACCGCCGCCGGGATCACTGAGGGCATGAACGAGCTGTACCTCGAGAAGTTTTCTCAA
GAACAGATCGGCGAAAACATTGTGTGCAGGGTCATTTGTACCACGGGTCAAATTCCCATCCGAGATTTGT
CAGCTGATATTTCACAAGTGCTTAAGGAAAAACGATCCATAAAGAAAGTTTGGACATTTGGTAGAAACCC
AGCCTGTGACTATCATTTAGGAAACATTTCAAGACTGTCAAATAAGCATTTCCAAATACTACTAGGAGAA
GACGGTAACCTTTTATTGAATGACATTTCCACTAATGGGACCTGGTTAAATGGGCAAAAAGTCGAGAAGA
ACAGCAATCAGTTACTGTCCCAAGGTGATGAAATAACCGTTGGTGTAGGCGTGGAATCAGATATTTTATC
TCTGGTCATTTTCATAAACGACAAATTTAAGCAGTGCCTGGAGCAGAACAAAGTTGATCGCGGTACCAGT
GCTGGTGGTAGTGCTGGTGGTAGTGCTGGTGGTAGTGCTGGTGGTAGTGCTGGTGGTTCCGGCAGTGCTG
GTGGTAGTGCTGGTGGTAGTACCAGTGCTGGTGGTAGTGCTGGTGGTAGTGCTGGTGGTAGTGCTGGTGG
TAGTGCTGGTGGTTCCGGCAGTGCTGGTGGTAGTGCTGGTGGTAGTACCAGTGCTGGTGGTAGTGCTGGT
GGTAGTGCTGGTGGTAGTGCTGGTGGTAGTGCTGGTGGTTCCGGCAGTGCTGGTGGTAGTGCTGGTGGTA
GTACCAGTGCTGGTGGTAGTGCTGGTGGTAGTGCTGGTGGTAGTGCTGGTGGTAGTGCTGGTGGTTCCGG
CAGTGCTGGTGGTAGTGCTGGTGGTAGTACCAGTGCTGGTGGTAGTGCTGGTGGTAGTGCTGGTGGTAGT
GCTGGTGGTAGTGCTGGTGGTTCCGGCAGTGCTGGTGGTAGTGCTGGTGGTAGTACCAGTGCTGGTGGTA
GTGCTGGTGGTAGTGCTGGTGGTAGTGCTGGTGGTAGTGCTGGTGGTTCCGGCAGTGCTGGTGGTAGTGC
TGGTGGTAGTACCAGTGCTGGTGGTAGTGCTGGTGGTAGTGCTGGTGGTAGTGCTGGTGGTAGTGCTGGT
GGTTCCGGCAGTGCTGGTGGTAGTGCTGGTGGTAGTACCAGTGCTGGTGGTAGTGCTGGTGGTAGTGCTG
GTGGTAGTGCTGGTGGTAGTGCTGGTGGTTCCGGACCTGGTTCTAAGAAAATGTTTTGGCGGTCTGCCTC
TTGGTCTGCTTCACGGACTGCATCACAAGTTCCTGAGGGTGATGAGCAAAGCCTGAACATTCCGTGTGCT
ATTAGTTCTGGGCCGAGTCGAAGATGTCCAGCTGCTCCTTTGGCACCTCGTGATCATCATAACAGCAAGG
CTAGAGCTTGTTTGCCACCATTGCAGCCTCTTGCCATTTCTAGGAGGAGCTTAGACGAGTGGCCTGGCGG
CCGCATGGTGAGCAAGGGCGAGGAGCTGTTCACCGGGGTGGTGCCCATCCTGGTCGAGCTGGACGGCGAC
GTAAACGGCCACAAGTTCAGCGTGTCCGGCGAGGGCGAGGGCGATGCCACCTACGGCAAGCTGACCCTGA
AGTTCATCTGCACCACCGGCAAGCTGCCCGTGCCCTGGCCCACCCTCGTGACCACCCTGTCCTGGGGCGT
GCAGTGCTTCGCCCGCTACCCCGACCACATGAAGCAGCACGACTTCTTCAAGTCCGCCATGCCCGAAGGC
TACGTCCAGGAGCGCACCATCTTCTTCAAGGACGACGGCAACTACAAGACCCGCGCCGAGGTGAAGTTCG
AGGGCGACACCCTGGTGAACCGCATCGAGCTGAAGGGCATCGACTTCAAGGAGGACGGCAACATCCTGGG
GCACAAGCTGGAGTACAACTACATCAGCGGGAACGTCTATATCACCGCCGACAAGCAGAAGAACGGCATC
AAGGCCAACTTCAAGATCCGCCACAACATCGAGGACGGCGGCGTGCAGCTCGCCGACCACTACCAGCAGA
ACACCCCCATCGGCGACGGCCCCGTGCTGCTGCCCGACAACCACTACCTGAGCACCCAGTCCGCCTTAAG
CAAAGACCCCAACGAGAAGCGCGATCACATGGTCCTGCTGGAGTTCTTGACCGCCGCCGGGATCACTCTC
GGCATGGACGAGCTGTCTAGACTGCAGCTGCCTCCTCTGGAACGCCTGACTCTGGATTAAGTCGACAATT
CTGAATCAACAACTCTCCTGGCGCACCATCGTCGGCTACAGCCTCGGGAATTGCTACCGAGCTCTTATGA
AGATGAAGATGAAATATTTGGTGTGTCAAATAAAAAGCTAGCTTGTGTGCTTAAGTTTGTGTTTTTTTCT
TGGCTTGTTGTGTTATGAATTTGTGGCTTTTTCTAATATTAAATGAATGTAAGATCTCATTATAATGAAT
AAACAAATGTTTCTATAATCCATTGTGAATGTTTTGTTGGATCTCTTCGCATATAACTACTGTATGTGCT
ATGGTATGGACTATGGAATATGATTAAAGATAAGGAATTGCAATTCGTAATCATGGTCATAGCTGTTTCC
TGTGTGAAATTGTTATCCGCTCACAATTCCACACAACATACGAGCCGGAAGCATAAAGTGTAAAGCCTGG
GGTGCCTAATGAGTGAGCTAACTCACATTAATTGCGTTGCGCTCACTGCCCGCTTTCCAGTCGGGAAACC
TGTCGTGCCAGGATCATGAGCGGAGAATTAAGGGAGTCACGTTATGACCCCCGCCGATGACGCGGGACAA
GCCGTTTTACGTTTGGAACTGACAGAACCGCAACGTTGAAGGAGCCACTCAGCCGCGGGTTTCTGGAGTT
TAATGAGCTAAGCACATACGTCAGAAACCATTATTGCGCGTTCAAAAGTCGCCTAAGGTCACTATCAGCT
AGCAAATATTTCTTGTCAAAAATGCTCCACTGACGTTCCATAAATTCCCCTCGGTATCCAATTAGAGTCT
CATATTCACTCTCAATCCAAATAATCTGCACCGGATCTGGATCGTTTCGCATGATTGAACAAGATGGATT
GCACGCAGGTTCTCCGGCCGCTTGGGTGGAGAGGCTATTCGGCTATGACTGGGCACAACAGACAATCGGC
TGCTCTGATGCCGCCGTGTTCCGGCTGTCAGCGCAGGGGCGCCCGGTTCTTTTTGTCAAGACCGACCTGT
CCGGTGCCCTGAATGAACTACAGGACGAGGCAGCGCGGCTATCGTGGCTGGCCACGACGGGCGTTCCTTG
CGCAGCTGTGCTCGACGTTGTCACTGAAGCGGGAAGGGACTGGCTGCTATTGGGCGAAGTGCCGGGGCAG
GATCTCCTGTCATCTCACCTTGCTCCTGCCGAGAAAGTATCCATCATGGCTGATGCAATGCGGCGGCTGC
ATACGCTTGATCCGGCTACCTGCCCATTCGACCACCAAGCGAAACATCGCATCGAGCGAGCACGTACTCG
GATGGAAGCCGGTCTTGTCGATCAGGATGATCTGGACGAAGAGCATCAGGGGCTCGCGCCAGCCGAACTG
TTCGCCAGGCTCAAGGCGCGTATGCCCGACGGCGATGATCTCGTCGTGACCCATGGCGATGCCTGCTTGC
CGAATATCATGGTGGAAAATGGCCGCTTTTCTGGATTCATCGACTGTGGCCGGCTGGGTGTGGCGGACCG
CTATCAGGACATAGCGTTGGCTACCCGTGATATTGCTGAAGAGCTTGGCGGCGAATGGGCTGACCGCTTC
CTCGTGCTTTACGGTATCGCCGCTCCCGATTCGCAGCGCATCGCCTTCTATCGCCTTCTTGACGAGTTCT
TCTGAGCGGGACTCTGGGGTTCGAAATGACCGACCAAGCGACGCCCAACCTGCCATCACGAGATTTCGAT
TCCACCGCCGCCTTCTATGAAAGGTTGGGCTTCGGAATCGTTTTCCGGGACGCCGGCTGGATGATCCTCC
AGCGCGGGGATCTCATGCTGGAGTTCTTCGCCCACGGGATCTCTGCGGAACAGGCGGTCGAAGGTGCCGA
TATCATTACGACAGCAACGGCCGACAAGCACAACGCCACGATCCTGAGCGACAATATGATCGGGCCCCGA
TCGTTCAAACATTTGGCAATAAAGTTTCTTAAGATTGAATCCTGTTGCCGGTCTTGCGATGATTATCATA
TAATTTCTGTTGAATTACGTTAAGCATGTAATAATTAACATGTAATGCATGACGTTATTTATGAGATGGG
TTTTTATGATTAGAGTCCCGCAATTATACATTTAATACGCGATAGAAAACAAAATATAGCGCGCAAACTA
GGATAAATTATCGCGCGCGGTGTCATCTATGTTACTAGATCGGGAATTTGGGCCATCGCCCTGATAGACG
GTTTTTCGCCCTTTGACGTTGGAGTCCACGTTCTTTAATAGTGGACTCTTGTTCCAAACTGGAACAACAC
TCAACCCTATCTCGGGCTATTCTTTTGATTTATAAGGGATTTTGCCGATTTCGGAACCACCATCAAACAG
GATTTTCGCCTGCTGGGGCAAACCAGCGTGGACCGCTTGCTGCAACTCTCTCAGGGCCAGGCGGTGAAGG
GCAATCAGCTGTTGCCCGTCTCACTGGTGAAAAGAAAAACCACCCCAGTACATTAAAAACGTCCGCAATG
TGTTATTAAGTTGTCTAAGCGTCAATTTGTTTACACCACAATATATCCTGCCACAAGCTAGCTTTCTGAG
CCGCCGATTTTCCTCCTCGAGTTGGATGAACTCGCCGAGTTCATCGTCAACTGAAACAGACACGGCCGGA
TTCTGTGAGACAGGTTGAACCGCAGCTCTCTTCCATTGATAATAGGTCTGAACGGAAATACCCACGATCT
TAACGGCGTCCTTCAAGGTTGCGCCGCCAGCGACCTGAGCTTCGATTTGACCGATCTTCTCCAGTTTTTC
TCGGTTGCTGAGGCCGCGGGTTTTCGGCTTCACGGATTTGAACGATCCCGTGCGGGCTGTTTCGGCTGGT
GCTTTCTTTGCTCTTCTACCTCTAGGAGCAGCCGGCTCAACTTCGGCAGCAGCAGTACCGTCCGGCGGAT
TCTGGATCTCTTCGTCAGCCATTAATCGTCCTCTGTGTGGGTTATTGCTTTGTCTGCCAGCTCGATCCAA
GAGTCAACGTTTGTGCCTAGGGCAGTAAATAGGCAGTGCTCCGCGACTACATGCCTCGGCCGGCAAAATA
CCGCCGCATGTAGAGCAGGCTCTCCTTCACGATCAACGATCGGCATGGGGCCTTCGTGCTTGTTGAGTAA
TGTTATCGCTCCCATCAGAGCACGCTTGGTACTCCGGGAATCGGATGGTCTGTCGATCATCCAAAAAACG
CTCATGTTTTCAACCTATTAGGTCTGTGGTCAGCTGACCACAGACCATCCTGCTCCATACTCGCTAATTC
TAGCCAAACCGCAACGTCCCCTGCCCGCTAGCCTTCAAGAGCGCCATTATCATCGGGCCAAGTGAAAACT
TCCCGAGTTCGCTCCGCCGTGTCAGATCTCGGAGATAGCCCCCAGGCGAATTGATGAAGTTCGCTCGCTC
CAAAATGCACGCCATCGCTGCTGCCGCATTCTCCGGTCCCATTGCCTCACACGCGTCTTGGTAAGCCGAC
GGGCTGACCCCCAGCATAGACCGAACCACCACCGCAGCCGACATGAGGTCACGCCAGCTAGCAACCGCAC
CGCTCGGCCCATAATTGCCAATGGTCGGGCACGCTTTCAGGATCATCCCGAGGGGGAACGCTTTTATCGG
CTCGCTCCTTGCCCGGTCTATTTCACTCGGCTTAGCGCCCTGCTCCTTTTCAGAGCGAGGTTCAAGTTCA
TTAACGGATTCGGGTTTTGAGTTCTGTATGTGCTGCTCGCTCTGGGCAGCATTGGTGCTATTATTTTCTG
AATTGTCTCTAATTTCCAACCGGTTGATTATCTCTTCCTGGAGCATCCACATCTCTTCGAGAATTGACTC
TACATCAGCAAGCGTCGGGGCGCGTGGGATTCTACCCACAAGTTCCACATAGACTTCCTCGACAGCTTGC
CAGTCGCCCTCCGCTCCCTCTTCCATAGCTGCCGTAATTAGCTTCCGAACGTCCCGTCGGCAAATCGTCA
GACTTTCTTTGGCCATCCTGAATGCTGCTCGATCGGCCATCACCTGCTGTGCCATCATCGCTAGCTCTTC
GGACCGCGCGAGAAGCGGAGACAAATCGAAGCCAAACGCGCGCTCGATCTGACCAGCGCCATCCTTACGA
GCGTAACGCTTTCCGTTGGCGCTATCCTTCCGGACGATCAAGCCTGACTCCACGAGCATGGCGATGTGCC
TACGCAAAGTCGCGCCAGCCATCCCATGCGCCCGAAGGGCAAGCTGAGCATTCGACGGGAAGACGATCAG
CTGTGCCTCCTGACGCAACTCCGTTTCCGGGTGAAAGCTCAATAGCGCATCAAGGACGGCAAGACTGTTG
GACTGGATTCCAAGTAGTTCCATGGCCGCGGACGCGTCCCTAAAGACCTTCCACTTGTCCGCTGTCTTGC
CTTGTTTGATATCGGCCAGCGCCGTCTGGCGCCGCACAAGCGCAAGCGTCATTGGCCGCCGCCCGAATGG
CGTCGTTACACTTCCTGTCTGCATCATCTTTCACCTTTCAGCAGGCAAAGGAAATCAGCTCACCAAAACG
GCGCTAAAAACTCTTGACGAGGATTCGAGGAAATGCGATTCTGTTCGCGCTAGAGAGACAGAAGGGCTTC
CGCGACGGCGACGTTGAGGGGGCTCTTTTCTTTTGCGGTTTACTCTCCCCGTTTCCGTTGGTTCTCAGCG
TGGTACGCTTGATACAGCGCTGGCACATGATCGAGCACGAAGGTCGCAAAATCGGGCGTCGCCTTCCTGT
CAATCGTGATTTCCAGTTTGGCCTTGCTCTGCGTCACCTGTGCAATTCTGGTGCCGTCTGGGGTGGCCAT
GACCTCGGGAAGTCCACGCGCAACCCGACTGGGCTTCAGACTAGCGATCACCGCCTTGAATCGTTCTGCC
GATGGCAGCGCTTGAACTTCCTCCGACATAGCATATTTAGCCACGTCGGCCGGTGAAGAAACTTTCTCAA
TCAGCTCGGCAAGTTGTTGCCAACTCGGCCGTCCAACACCAGGAGCGGCACCAATAGCATCGGTCAGTTC
AGAGGGGAGGGCGTCAACGAGCAGAAGCATCTTGGACAAATTGCTCTTGTCGATCGACATCGCGGCGATG
ACAATCTCTCGAGAAAACTGCCTGTTCAGGCGATGTGCGAAGCGCGCCTTTTCGATGAAGGTAAGATCTT
CGCGCACATTGTTTTCCTGACCCTGTGCTACGACCACTTGCTCGTCCGTCAGTTCGCGAACGACCGCCCT
GACCGGAAGTCCGAGTTCTGAAACGGCGCGTAGCCGGCGGTGGCCGAAGGCAACCTGATATCGGCCCGGC
TGGCTCGGATGCGGTCGCACAAGGATTGGGACTTGCTGTCCTTGTTCCCGGATCGAAGTAAGGAGCCCGT
CAATGTCCCCTCGCATACGATCCTGCACGAAAGACGGTTCTATTGACGAGGCATCCAACTCTATCACTGC
CTGACCTTCAGCGAGACGCCGCTCGATCTCTTCGGCACGGCTAAGACGATCGTTTTGCTCTCGCAGTGCG
TTACCAATGTTCGCTGTGAGCTTCGTTGCCGGATCGCGCTCCTTCCTTGTTACGCCGAGGAGCGGCATGG
AGCGGTTCTTTGCCGTCCTATTGTCGGCGGGCGACGTCTCAGGGGCGTCAGTTGAGACGCCAAGGATGTG
CTTCCGGCTCATGTGGGCCTACCCCATGCTTTTTTGATCAGTGTTTCGATCTCGTCGTTGACGGCGTTCA
TCGCCTCCAAGGCTCGATCATAGGTCGAGCGCGTGAACAGGCCACGCTCCACTTCGAATAGAGTCTGGTT
TGTCAGGCCAGCGTCCGAAACCGCGGTGGTTTTAAGCATCGGAAAATTGAGGACATTTTCGCCAAAAATC
GACCGCAGATAACCTACCATTTGGTTCTGTGGTCCGTCGCTCGGTTCGAAACGGGTTATCAGATAGCGCA
TCCAATTAAACTTGAACTTGGCGCCAGCATTCTCGATTTCACGCAAAAGGTTCGATGTCATTGCCAGAAA
CTGGTTCATCGACATCACATCCAGCATCTGCGGATGGACCGTGACAAGAATGGACGTCGCCGCAGTCAAT
GCGGATAGCGTGAGATACCCAAGCTGGGGAGGGCAGTCGATGACCACGACGTCATAGTTATCCGCGATAT
CTTCAATTACTTGGCTGATGCGACCATAAAAGAGCGTGTCGCCCTCTTTGCGGTTCATCAGCGCGCGTGG
CGTATCGTGTTCAAACTCCATCAGCTCAAGGTTACCAGGAATCAGGTGGAGGTCGGGAATGTAAGTCCCT
CGGACGACTCGTTCGATTGCCACCTGCTCATCATCATACCTTATAGCGCCGTAGAGCGTTTCGTTCGGGC
CAACGTCCGTCTCCGGTTGGCTCCCAAAGAGTGCAGAAAGGCTCGCTTGAGGATCGAGATCAATGGCCAA
GACTCGATATCCGCGCATAGCGAGGTACTGCGCCAGATGCGCGGCGGTGGTGGTCTTACCCGACCCACCT
TTGAAATTCATCACAGAGATAACCTGAAGCTGCTCGCCGCCTCGACGATGTGGCAGGTAGCGCCGGTTCC
CGCGGCCGACCTGATCCATATACTTCCGAATCACATGGATATCTTCAATTGAGAACATTCGCCTGCCACC
TGGGCTCATGCTAACATTCAACTCTGGCATCTCAGACGCGGTCTGCCGTAAATATGACTCGCCAACGCCG
AGCAGCTTGGACGCCTCCGATGGCCCGAATGTTCGAATACCCTTCTCGGAATGCGGCGGGAAAACCTTAA
GATGATGTGCTTGAAGTTGGCTCGAGAGGGCATCGGCATGACGCTCCATCAAGGCCGTCAACCCTACAAC
TACAGGCGCTGCTTTTAGGACAGACTTCGCCATCTCAAACCCATTCCTTGCCAGTGGCGATATTTTTCGC
GAAACTGGAAAAGTTCCGCCGCTGGCAATTAGCGCCGATTCTGCTGTTTGGGCAAGAGCTTTTAGGTTAA
CAGAAGGTTAACGCCCTCAGGTCGAAAAACTCCACCCAACTGTTATTTGTATTTATTTCCAATGCCTTAG
AGAGATTGCCATTTGAATATGTTCATGTATTGTTTTAGTGATAATCCTACAATCGTAACCCAAAAAGAGG
TCGCCCTCTGCGCGCCGTCGTCCAATATAGGCGAAGTCACCCTTGCGACTCAGGCGGATTCTACCTTGTA
GGATCGAGTCAGGCAACTATGGATGAACGAAATAGACAGATCGCTGAGATAGGTGCCTCACTGATTAAGC
ATTGGTAACTGTCAGACCAAGTTTACTCATATATACTTTAGATTGATTTAAAACTTCATTTTTAATTTAA
AAGGATCTAGGTGAAGATCCTTTTTGATAATCTCATGACCAAAATCCCTTAACGTGAGTTTTCGTTCCAC
TGAGCGTCAGACCCCGTAGAAAAGATCAAAGGATCTTCTTGAGATCCTTTTTTTCTGCGCGTAATCTGCT
GCTTGCAAACAAAAAAACCACCGCTACCAGCGGTGGTTTGTTTGCCGGATCAAGAGCTACCAACTCTTTT
TCCGAAGGTAACTGGCTTCAGCAGAGCGCAGATACCAAATACTGTTCTTCTAGTGTAGCCGTAGTTAGGC
CACCACTTCAAGAACTCTGTAGCACCGCCTACATACCTCGCTCTGCTAATCCTGTTACCAGTGGCTGCTG
CCAGTGGCGATAAGTCGTGTCTTACCGGGTTGGACTCAAGACGATAGTTACCGGATAAGGCGCAGCGGTC
GGGCTGAACGGGGGGTTCGTGCACACAGCCCAGCTTGGAGCGAACGACCTACACCGAACTGAGATACCTA
CAGCGTGAGCTATGAGAAAGCGCCACGCTTCCCGAAGGGAGAAAGGCGGACAGGTATCCGGTAAGCGGCA
GGGTCGGAACAGGAGAGCGCACGAGGGAGCTTCCAGGGGGAAACGCCTGGTATCTTTATAGTCCTGTCGG
GTTTCGCCACCTCTGACTTGAGCGTCGATTTTTGTGATGCTCGTCAGGGGGGCGGAGCCTATGGAAAAAC
GCCAGCAACGCGGCCTTTTTACGGTTCCTGGCCTTTTGCTGGCCTTTTGCTCA
Features (pLannotate 1.2.2; 27 found; start..end, strand, type, name):
    368..1162    +  CDS            KanR: aminoglycoside phosphotransferase; aphA-3; confers resistance to kanamycin
   1246..1270    -  misc_feature   RB T-DNA repeat: right border repeat from nopaline C58 T-DNA
   1315..1402    -  CDS            lacZα (fragment): LacZα fragment of β-galactosidase; lacZ fragment
   1405..1425    -  misc_feature   MCS (fragment): pUC18/19 multiple cloning site
   1916..2257    +  promoter       CaMV 35S promoter: strong constitutive promoter from cauliflower mosaic virus
   2276..2333    +  5'UTR          AtADH 5'-UTR: translational enhancer from the 5'-UTR of the Arabidopsis thaliana alcohol dehydrogenase gene (Sugio et al., 2008
   2349..3062    +  CDS            YPet: YPet is a basic (constitutively fluorescent) yellow fluorescent protein published in 2005, derived from Aequorea victoria. It has moderate acid sensitivity.
   3039..3491    +  CDS            RAD53 (fragment): RAD53_YEAST - Also known as MEC2, SAD1, SPK1. Experimental evidence at protein level: Swiss-Prot protein existence level 1. Controls S-phase checkpoint as well as G1 and G2 DNA damage checkpoints. Phosphorylates proteins on serine, threonine, and tyrosine. Prevents entry into anaphase and mitotic exit after DNA damage via regulation of the Polo kinase CDC5. Seems to be involved in the phosphorylation of RPH1. From Saccharomyces cerevisiae (strain ATCC 204508 / S288c) (Baker's yeast).
   4236..4475    +  CDS            MKP1 (fragment): MKP1_ARATH - Experimental evidence at protein level: Swiss-Prot protein existence level 1. Protein-tyrosine-phosphatase that acts as a negative regulator of MPK6 and MPK3 signaling by dephosphorylating and repressing MPK6 and MPK3. Modulates defense response by repressing salicylic acid (SA) production, camalexin biosynthesis and SNC1- mediated responses. Acts as a negative regulator of MPK6-mediated pathogen-associated molecular pattern (PAMP) responses, including MPK6 and MPK3 activation, accumulation of extracellular reactive oxygen species and inhibition of seedling growth. Involved in UV-
   4485..5195    +  CDS            Turquoise-GL: Turquoise-GL is a basic (constitutively fluorescent) cyan fluorescent protein published in 2010, derived from Aequorea victoria.
   5316..5564    +  terminator     HSP terminator: efficient transcription terminator from the Arabidopsis thaliana heat shock protein 18.2 gene (Nagaya et al., 2010)
   5608..5630    -  protein_bind   lac operator (fragment): The lac repressor binds to the lac operator to inhibit transcription in E. coli. This inhibition can be relieved by adding lactose or isopropyl-β-D-thiogalactopyranoside (IPTG). lac repressor encoded by lacI
   5634..5664    -  promoter       lac promoter: promoter for the E. coli lac operon
   5679..5700    -  protein_bind   CAP binding site: CAP binding activates transcription in the presence of cAMP. E. coli catabolite activator protein
   5713..5751    -  CDS            lacI (fragment): lac repressor; lacI; The lac repressor binds to the lac operator to inhibit transcription in E. coli. This inhibition can be relieved by adding lactose or isopropyl-β-D-thiogalactopyranoside (IPTG).
   5867..6050    +  promoter       NOS promoter: nopaline synthase promoter NOS promoter
   6071..6865    +  CDS            NeoR/KanR: aminoglycoside phosphotransferase from Tn5; aph(3')-II (or nptII); confers resistance to neomycin, kanamycin, and G418 (Geneticin®)
   6886..7035    +  CDS            ble (fragment): BLE_KLEPN - Experimental evidence at protein level: Swiss-Prot protein existence level 1. Binding protein with a strong affinity to the bleomycin family of antibiotics. Binds to CL990; an antimitotic-antibiotic compound. From Klebsiella pneumoniae.
   7042..7137    +  CDS            ocd (fragment): OCD_AGRFC - Experimental evidence at protein level: Swiss-Prot protein existence level 1. Catalyzes the conversion of L-ornithine into L-proline with release of ammonia. Is involved in the utilization of nopaline, a catabolic pathway that proceeds through L-arginine and L-ornithine to L-proline. Nopaline is a predominant opine in plant cells transformed with Ti plasmid pTiC58. From Agrobacterium fabrum (strain C58 / ATCC 33970) (Agrobacterium tumefaciens (strain C58)).
   7139..7391    +  terminator     NOS terminator: nopaline synthase terminator and poly(A) signal
   7399..7544    +  rep_origin     M13 ori (fragment): M13 bacteriophage origin of replication; arrow indicates direction of (+) strand synthesis
   7545..7675    +  CDS            lacI (fragment): lac repressor; lacI; The lac repressor binds to the lac operator to inhibit transcription in E. coli. This inhibition can be relieved by adding lactose or isopropyl-β-D-thiogalactopyranoside (IPTG).
   7729..7753    -  misc_feature   LB T-DNA repeat: left border repeat from nopaline C58 T-DNA
   7760..12395   -  misc_feature   pRi replicator region: replicator region from Agrobacterium plasmid pRiA 4b
  12396..12467   +  CDS            bla(M) (fragment): β-lactamase lacking the signal sequence; bla(M); allows cytosolic expression of β-lactamase
  12639..13227   +  rep_origin     ori: high-copy-number ColE1/pMB1/pBR322/pUC origin of replication
  13282..176     -  mobile_element IS1 (fragment) (across the origin): prokaryotic transposable element IS1
