[The description below was written by a language model from this plasmid's Addgene catalogue record and pLannotate feature annotations shown in this document.]
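Description:
pSOMA-T679A-NES is a binary plant expression plasmid of about 13.3 kb built on the pRI 201-AN backbone, intended for Agrobacterium-mediated transformation of Arabidopsis thaliana. Outside the T-DNA it carries a high-copy ColE1/pUC-type origin for propagation in E. coli, the replicator region from the Agrobacterium plasmid pRiA4b for maintenance in Agrobacterium, and an aphA-3 kanamycin resistance gene for bacterial selection. Nopaline-type right and left border repeats delimit the transferred region. This region also contains a plant selection cassette, in which the NOS promoter drives NeoR/KanR (nptII) with a NOS terminator, allowing kanamycin selection of transformants. Small lac, ble, bla and IS1 fragments are annotated as well and appear to be backbone remnants.

The payload is a single open reading frame driven by the CaMV 35S promoter, with the AtADH 5'-UTR as a translational enhancer and the Arabidopsis HSP18.2 terminator. It encodes the SOMA (Sensor Of MAPK Activity) FRET biosensor. The annotated parts, in order, are the yellow acceptor YPet, a fragment matching yeast RAD53 (presumably a phosphopeptide-binding domain), an unannotated stretch that likely corresponds to the Eevee linker mentioned in the depositor comments, a fragment of the Arabidopsis MAPK phosphatase MKP1, and the cyan donor Turquoise-GL. In sensors of this design, phosphorylation of the substrate segment promotes intramolecular binding and changes the FRET signal between the two fluorescent proteins.

This version carries the T679A substitution, which replaces a threonine with alanine. By its nature that change would be expected to remove a phosphorylation site and give a non-responsive control, although the record does not state this. A nuclear exclusion signal restricts the sensor to the cytoplasm, but neither it nor the mutation is annotated in the feature table. The construct is used for live-cell imaging of MAPK activity in Arabidopsis.
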