Addgene plasmid #118940: pSOMA-T679A-NES
Purpose: Used to express the T679A mutant form of the SOMA FRET sensor with a nuclear exclusion signal in Arabidopsis thaliana
Depositing lab: Patrick Krysan. Depositing organization: University of Wisconsin, Madison. Publication: A Forster resonance energy transfer sensor for live-cell imaging of mitogen-activated protein kinase activity in Arabidopsis. Zaman N, Seitz K, Kabir M, George-Schreder LS, Shepstone I, Liu Y, Zhang S, Krysan PJ. Plant J. 2018 Nov 16. doi: 10.1111/tpj.14164. PubMed 30444549.
Backbone
  Vector backbone: pRI 201-AN
  Vector type: Plant Expression
  Selectable markers: Kanamycin
Growth in bacteria
  Bacterial resistance: Kanamycin, 50 μg/mL
  Growth temperature: 37°C
  Growth strain: DH5alpha
  Copy number: Unknown
Gene/Insert
  Gene/Insert name: SOMA Sensor for Arabidopsis MAPK activity with T679A Mutation and Nuclear Exclusion Signal (alt name: SOMA-T679A-NES)
  Species: A. thaliana (mustard weed), Synthetic
Terms and licenses: Academic/Nonprofit Terms; Industry Terms: Not Available to Industry
Depositor comments: The Eevee Linker present in this plasmid was invented by Prof. Michiyuki Matsuda at Kyoto University. The Eevee Linker has been patented by Kyoto University. The plasmid backbone used to produce the SOMA sensor was a kind gift of Michiyuki Matsuda and Kazuhiro Aoki.
How to cite: pSOMA-T679A-NES was a gift from Patrick Krysan (Addgene plasmid # 118940 ; http://n2t.net/addgene:118940 ; RRID:Addgene_118940)
